Addgene plasmid #104410: p-dCas9-JMJD2A-Hygro
Purpose: transient expression of dCas9-JMJD2A fusion protein
Depositing lab: Stephan Beck. Depositing organization: University College London.
Backbone
  Vector backbone: pMLM3705
  Backbone manufacturer: Keith Joung (Addgene plasmid # 47754)
  Backbone size w/o insert (bp): 9075
  Vector type: Mammalian Expression, CRISPR
  Selectable markers: Hygromycin
Growth in bacteria
  Bacterial resistance: Ampicillin, 100 μg/mL
  Growth temperature: 37°C
  Growth strain: DH5alpha
  Copy number: High Copy
Gene/Insert
  Gene/Insert name: JMJD2A
  Species: H. sapiens (human)
  Entrez Gene: KDM4A (a.k.a. JHDM3A, JMJD2, JMJD2A, TDRD14A)
  Promoter: CMV promoter
  Cloning method: Gibson Cloning
Terms and licenses: Academic/Nonprofit Terms; Industry Terms: Not Available to Industry
Depositor comments: Backbone modification: added Hygromycin resistance cassette (PGK promoter and Hygromycin resistance gene from Addgene Plasmid 41721 (MSCVhygro- F-G9a), SV40 early polyadenylation signal from the pCDNA3.1 backbone of Addgene Plasmid 13820 (HDAC1 Flag). JMJD2A (a.a. 1-350) was from Addgene plasmid 38846 (JMJD2A). Use of this plasmid is described in: Baumann, V., Wiesbeck, M., Breunig, C. T., Braun, J. M., Köferle, A., Ninkovic, J., et al. (2019). Targeted removal of epigenetic barriers during transcriptional reprogramming. Nature Communications, 1–12. http://doi.org/10.1038/s41467-019-10146-8
How to cite: p-dCas9-JMJD2A-Hygro was a gift from Stephan Beck (Addgene plasmid # 104410 ; http://n2t.net/addgene:104410 ; RRID:Addgene_104410)
