[The description below was written by a language model from this plasmid's Addgene catalogue record and pLannotate feature annotations shown in this document.]
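Description:
p-dCas9-JMJD2A-Hygro is a mammalian expression and CRISPR plasmid built on the pMLM3705 dCas9 backbone, designed for transient expression of a fusion between catalytically inactive Streptococcus pyogenes Cas9 and the human histone demethylase JMJD2A (KDM4A). It is propagated in E. coli through a high-copy ColE1/pUC-type origin with ampicillin selection (AmpR under its bla promoter). Both the depositor and the sequencing-derived records are 10,123 nt and show the same set of features, differing only in where numbering starts.

The main expression unit is driven by the CMV immediate early enhancer and promoter, with a T7 promoter just upstream of the coding region. It encodes the Cas9 reading frame, then a 3xFLAG epitope tag, then the demethylase portion, and ends at a bGH polyadenylation signal. According to the depositor, the demethylase portion comprises amino acids 1–350 of JMJD2A, inserted by Gibson cloning. The automated annotation labels the Cas9 segment as the VQR PAM variant and the demethylase segment as a KDM4E fragment. These are probably best-match calls to related sequences, as the catalogue entry describes dCas9 and JMJD2A. The KDM4 family removes methyl groups from histone H3 lysine 9, among other marks.

A separate cassette added by the depositor lies on the opposite strand and consists of the mouse PGK promoter, the hygromycin resistance gene and an SV40 polyadenylation signal. It allows transfected mammalian cells to be selected or enriched. No guide RNA cassette is annotated, so guides would have to be supplied separately. The plasmid is intended for targeted epigenome editing, and the depositor cites its use in removing epigenetic barriers during transcriptional reprogramming.
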