Features (pLannotate 1.2.2; 19 found; start..end, strand, type, name):
     86..207     -  polyA_signal   SV40 poly(A) signal: SV40 polyadenylation signal
    238..1263    -  CDS            HygR: aminoglycoside phosphotransferase from E. coli; aph(4)-Ia; confers resistance to hygromycin
   1281..1780    -  promoter       PGK promoter: mouse phosphoglycerate kinase 1 promoter
   1785..2164    +  enhancer       CMV enhancer: human cytomegalovirus immediate early enhancer
   2165..2368    +  promoter       CMV promoter: human cytomegalovirus (CMV) immediate early promoter
   2410..2428    +  promoter       T7 promoter: promoter for bacteriophage T7 RNA polymerase
   2442..6545    +  CDS            Cas9 VQR: Streptococcus pyogenes Cas9 endonuclease with the D1135V/R1335Q/T1337R mutations has an altered recognition specificity for the protospacer adjacent motif (PAM) (Kleinstiver et al., 2015)
   6579..6644    +  CDS            3xFLAG: three tandem FLAG® epitope tags, followed by an enterokinase cleavage site
   6687..7700    +  CDS            KDM4E (fragment): KDM4E_HUMAN - Also known as KDM4DL. Experimental evidence at protein level: Swiss-Prot protein existence level 1. Histone demethylase that specifically demethylates 'Lys-9' of histone H3, thereby playing a central role in histone code. From Homo sapiens (Human).
   7737..7961    +  polyA_signal   bGH poly(A) signal: bovine growth hormone polyadenylation signal
   7965..7986    +  promoter       SV40 promoter (fragment): SV40 enhancer and early promoter
   7991..8007    +  misc_feature   MCS (fragment): pBluescript multiple cloning site
   8056..8072    -  protein_bind   lac operator: The lac repressor binds to the lac operator to inhibit transcription in E. coli. This inhibition can be relieved by adding lactose or isopropyl-β-D-thiogalactopyranoside (IPTG). lac repressor encoded by lacI
   8080..8110    -  promoter       lac promoter: promoter for the E. coli lac operon
   8125..8146    -  protein_bind   CAP binding site: CAP binding activates transcription in the presence of cAMP. E. coli catabolite activator protein
   8159..8251    -  CDS            lacI (fragment): lac repressor; lacI; The lac repressor binds to the lac operator to inhibit transcription in E. coli. This inhibition can be relieved by adding lactose or isopropyl-β-D-thiogalactopyranoside (IPTG).
   8434..9022    -  rep_origin     ori: high-copy-number ColE1/pMB1/pBR322/pUC origin of replication
   9193..10053   -  CDS            AmpR: β-lactamase; bla; confers resistance to ampicillin, carbenicillin, and related antibiotics
  10054..35      -  promoter       AmpR promoter (across the origin): bla
>Addgene plasmid #104410 | p-dCas9-JMJD2A-Hygro | depositor full sequence | sequence record 197887 | Full Sequence
TGTATTTAGAAAAATAAACAAATAGGGGTTCCGCGCACATTTCCCCGAAAAGTGCCACCTGACGTCGACG
GGTATACAGACATGATAAGATACATTGATGAGTTTGGACAAACCACAACTAGAATGCAGTGAAAAAAATG
CTTTATTTGTGAAATTTGTGATGCTATTGCTTTATTTGTAACCATTATAAGCTGCAATAAACAAGTTGGG
GTGGGCGAAGAACTCTCGGCATCTACTCTATTCCTTTGCCCTCGGACGAGTGCTGGGGCGTCGGTTTCCA
CTATCGGCGAGTACTTCTACACAGCCATCGGTCCAGACGGCCGCGCTTCTGCGGGCGATTTGTGTACGCC
CGACAGTCCCGGCTCCGGATCGGACGATTGCGTCGCATCGACCCTGCGCCCAAGCTGCATCATCGAAATT
GCCGTCAACCAAGCTCTGATAGAGTTGGTCAAGACCAATGCGGAGCATATACGCCCGGAGCCGCGGCGAT
CCTGCAAGCTCCGGATGCCTCCGCTCGAAGTAGCGCGTCTGCTGCTCCATACAAGCCAACCACGGCCTCC
AGAAGAAGATGTTGGCGACCTCGTATTGGGAATCCCCGAACATCGCCTCGCTCCAGTCAATGACCGCTGT
TATGCGGCCATTGTCCGTCAGGACATTGTTGGAGCCGAAATCCGCGTGCACGAGGTGCCGGACTTCGGGG
CAGTCCTCGGCCCAAAGCATCAGCTCATCGAGAGCCTGCGCGACGGACGCACTGACGGTGTCGTCCATCA
CAGTTTGCCAGTGATACACATGGGGATCAGCAATCGCGCATATGAAATCACGCCATGTAGTGTATTGACC
GATTCCTTGCGGTCCGAATGGGCCGAACCCGCTCGTCTGGCTAAGATCGGCCGCAGCGATCGCATCCATG
GCCTCCGCGACCGGCTGCAGAACAGCGGGCAGTTCGGTTTCAGGCAGGTCTTGCAACGTGACACCCTGTG
CACGGCGGGAGATGCAATAGGTCAGGCTCTCGCTGAATTCCCCAATGTCAAGCACTTCCGGAATCGGGAG
CGCGGCCGATGCAAAGTGCCGATAAACATAACGATCTTTGTAGAAACCATCGGCGCAGCTATTTACCCGC
AGGACATATCCACGCCCTCCTACATCGAAGCTGAAAGCACGAGATTCTTCGCCCTCCGAGAGCTGCATCA
GGTCGGAGACGCTGTCGAACTTTTCGATCAGAAACTTCTCGACAGACGTCGCGGTGAGTTCAGGCTTTTT
CATGGTGGCGGGATGCAGGTCGAAAGGCCCGGAGATGAGGAAGAGGAGAACAGCGCGGCAGACGTGCGCT
TTTGAAGCGTGCAGAATGCCGGGCCTCCGGAGGACCTTCGGGCGCCCGCCCCGCCCCTGAGCCCGCCCCT
GAGCCCGCCCCCGGACCCACCCCTTCCCAGCCTCTGAGCCCAGAAAGCGAAGGAGCAAAGCTGCTATTGG
CCGCTGCCCCAAAGGCCTACCCGCTTCCATTGCTCAGCGGTGCTGTCCATCTGCACGAGACTAGTGAGAC
GTGCTACTTCCATTTGTCACGTCCTGCACGACGCGAGCTGCGGGGCGGGGGGGAACTTCCTGACTAGGGG
AGGAGTAGAAGGTGGCGCGAAGGGGCCACCAAAGAACGGAGCCGGTTGGCGCCTACCGGTGGATGTGGAA
TGTGTGCGAGGCCAGAGGCCACTTGTGTAGCGCCAAGTGCCCAGCGGGGCTGCTAAAGCGCATGCTCCAG
ACTGCCTTGGGAAAAGCGCCTCCCCTACCCGGTTGACATTGATTATTGACTAGTTATTAATAGTAATCAA
TTACGGGGTCATTAGTTCATAGCCCATATATGGAGTTCCGCGTTACATAACTTACGGTAAATGGCCCGCC
TGGCTGACCGCCCAACGACCCCCGCCCATTGACGTCAATAATGACGTATGTTCCCATAGTAACGCCAATA
GGGACTTTCCATTGACGTCAATGGGTGGAGTATTTACGGTAAACTGCCCACTTGGCAGTACATCAAGTGT
ATCATATGCCAAGTACGCCCCCTATTGACGTCAATGACGGTAAATGGCCCGCCTGGCATTATGCCCAGTA
CATGACCTTATGGGACTTTCCTACTTGGCAGTACATCTACGTATTAGTCATCGCTATTACCATGGTGATG
CGGTTTTGGCAGTACATCAATGGGCGTGGATAGCGGTTTGACTCACGGGGATTTCCAAGTCTCCACCCCA
TTGACGTCAATGGGAGTTTGTTTTGGCACCAAAATCAACGGGACTTTCCAAAATGTCGTAACAACTCCGC
CCCATTGACGCAAATGGGCGGTAGGCGTGTACGGTGGGAGGTCTATATAAGCAGAGCTGGTTTAGTGAAC
CGTCAGATCCGCTAGAGATCCGCGGCCGCTAATACGACTCACTATAGGGAGAGCCGCCACCATGGATAAA
AAGTATTCTATTGGTTTAGCCATCGGCACTAATTCCGTTGGATGGGCTGTCATAACCGATGAATACAAAG
TACCTTCAAAGAAATTTAAGGTGTTGGGGAACACAGACCGTCATTCGATTAAAAAGAATCTTATCGGTGC
CCTCCTATTCGATAGTGGCGAAACGGCAGAGGCGACTCGCCTGAAACGAACCGCTCGGAGAAGGTATACA
CGTCGCAAGAACCGAATATGTTACTTACAAGAAATTTTTAGCAATGAGATGGCCAAAGTTGACGATTCTT
TCTTTCACCGTTTGGAAGAGTCCTTCCTTGTCGAAGAGGACAAGAAACATGAACGGCACCCCATCTTTGG
AAACATAGTAGATGAGGTGGCATATCATGAAAAGTACCCAACGATTTATCACCTCAGAAAAAAGCTAGTT
GACTCAACTGATAAAGCGGACCTGAGGTTAATCTACTTGGCTCTTGCCCATATGATAAAGTTCCGTGGGC
ACTTTCTCATTGAGGGTGATCTAAATCCGGACAACTCGGATGTCGACAAACTGTTCATCCAGTTAGTACA
AACCTATAATCAGTTGTTTGAAGAGAACCCTATAAATGCAAGTGGCGTGGATGCGAAGGCTATTCTTAGC
GCCCGCCTCTCTAAATCCCGACGGCTAGAAAACCTGATCGCACAATTACCCGGAGAGAAGAAAAATGGGT
TGTTCGGTAACCTTATAGCGCTCTCACTAGGCCTGACACCAAATTTTAAGTCGAACTTCGACTTAGCTGA
AGATGCCAAATTGCAGCTTAGTAAGGACACGTACGATGACGATCTCGACAATCTACTGGCACAAATTGGA
GATCAGTATGCGGACTTATTTTTGGCTGCCAAAAACCTTAGCGATGCAATCCTCCTATCTGACATACTGA
GAGTTAATACTGAGATTACCAAGGCGCCGTTATCCGCTTCAATGATCAAAAGGTACGATGAACATCACCA
AGACTTGACACTTCTCAAGGCCCTAGTCCGTCAGCAACTGCCTGAGAAATATAAGGAAATATTCTTTGAT
CAGTCGAAAAACGGGTACGCAGGTTATATTGACGGCGGAGCGAGTCAAGAGGAATTCTACAAGTTTATCA
AACCCATATTAGAGAAGATGGATGGGACGGAAGAGTTGCTTGTAAAACTCAATCGCGAAGATCTACTGCG
AAAGCAGCGGACTTTCGACAACGGTAGCATTCCACATCAAATCCACTTAGGCGAATTGCATGCTATACTT
AGAAGGCAGGAGGATTTTTATCCGTTCCTCAAAGACAATCGTGAAAAGATTGAGAAAATCCTAACCTTTC
GCATACCTTACTATGTGGGACCCCTGGCCCGAGGGAACTCTCGGTTCGCATGGATGACAAGAAAGTCCGA
AGAAACGATTACTCCATGGAATTTTGAGGAAGTTGTCGATAAAGGTGCGTCAGCTCAATCGTTCATCGAG
AGGATGACCAACTTTGACAAGAATTTACCGAACGAAAAAGTATTGCCTAAGCACAGTTTACTTTACGAGT
ATTTCACAGTGTACAATGAACTCACGAAAGTTAAGTATGTCACTGAGGGCATGCGTAAACCCGCCTTTCT
AAGCGGAGAACAGAAGAAAGCAATAGTAGATCTGTTATTCAAGACCAACCGCAAAGTGACAGTTAAGCAA
TTGAAAGAGGACTACTTTAAGAAAATTGAATGCTTCGATTCTGTCGAGATCTCCGGGGTAGAAGATCGAT
TTAATGCGTCACTTGGTACGTATCATGACCTCCTAAAGATAATTAAAGATAAGGACTTCCTGGATAACGA
AGAGAATGAAGATATCTTAGAAGATATAGTGTTGACTCTTACCCTCTTTGAAGATCGGGAAATGATTGAG
GAAAGACTAAAAACATACGCTCACCTGTTCGACGATAAGGTTATGAAACAGTTAAAGAGGCGTCGCTATA
CGGGCTGGGGACGATTGTCGCGGAAACTTATCAACGGGATAAGAGACAAGCAAAGTGGTAAAACTATTCT
CGATTTTCTAAAGAGCGACGGCTTCGCCAATAGGAACTTTATGCAGCTGATCCATGATGACTCTTTAACC
TTCAAAGAGGATATACAAAAGGCACAGGTTTCCGGACAAGGGGACTCATTGCACGAACATATTGCGAATC
TTGCTGGTTCGCCAGCCATCAAAAAGGGCATACTCCAGACAGTCAAAGTAGTGGATGAGCTAGTTAAGGT
CATGGGACGTCACAAACCGGAAAACATTGTAATCGAGATGGCACGCGAAAATCAAACGACTCAGAAGGGG
CAAAAAAACAGTCGAGAGCGGATGAAGAGAATAGAAGAGGGTATTAAAGAACTGGGCAGCCAGATCTTAA
AGGAGCATCCTGTGGAAAATACCCAATTGCAGAACGAGAAACTTTACCTCTATTACCTACAAAATGGAAG
GGACATGTATGTTGATCAGGAACTGGACATAAACCGTTTATCTGATTACGACGTCGATGCCATTGTACCC
CAATCCTTTTTGAAGGACGATTCAATCGACAATAAAGTGCTTACACGCTCGGATAAGAACCGAGGGAAAA
GTGACAATGTTCCAAGCGAGGAAGTCGTAAAGAAAATGAAGAACTATTGGCGGCAGCTCCTAAATGCGAA
ACTGATAACGCAAAGAAAGTTCGATAACTTAACTAAAGCTGAGAGGGGTGGCTTGTCTGAACTTGACAAG
GCCGGATTTATTAAACGTCAGCTCGTGGAAACCCGCCAAATCACAAAGCATGTTGCACAGATACTAGATT
CCCGAATGAATACGAAATACGACGAGAACGATAAGCTGATTCGGGAAGTCAAAGTAATCACTTTAAAGTC
AAAATTGGTGTCGGACTTCAGAAAGGATTTTCAATTCTATAAAGTTAGGGAGATAAATAACTACCACCAT
GCGCACGACGCTTATCTTAATGCCGTCGTAGGGACCGCACTCATTAAGAAATACCCGAAGCTAGAAAGTG
AGTTTGTGTATGGTGATTACAAAGTTTATGACGTCCGTAAGATGATCGCGAAAAGCGAACAGGAGATAGG
CAAGGCTACAGCCAAATACTTCTTTTATTCTAACATTATGAATTTCTTTAAGACGGAAATCACTCTGGCA
AACGGAGAGATACGCAAACGACCTTTAATTGAAACCAATGGGGAGACAGGTGAAATCGTATGGGATAAGG
GCCGGGACTTCGCGACGGTGAGAAAAGTTTTGTCCATGCCCCAAGTCAACATAGTAAAGAAAACTGAGGT
GCAGACCGGAGGGTTTTCAAAGGAATCGATTCTTCCAAAAAGGAATAGTGATAAGCTCATCGCTCGTAAA
AAGGACTGGGACCCGAAAAAGTACGGTGGCTTCGATAGCCCTACAGTTGCCTATTCTGTCCTAGTAGTGG
CAAAAGTTGAGAAGGGAAAATCCAAGAAACTGAAGTCAGTCAAAGAATTATTGGGGATAACGATTATGGA
GCGCTCGTCTTTTGAAAAGAACCCCATCGACTTCCTTGAGGCGAAAGGTTACAAGGAAGTAAAAAAGGAT
CTCATAATTAAACTACCAAAGTATAGTCTGTTTGAGTTAGAAAATGGCCGAAAACGGATGTTGGCTAGCG
CCGGAGAGCTTCAAAAGGGGAACGAACTCGCACTACCGTCTAAATACGTGAATTTCCTGTATTTAGCGTC
CCATTACGAGAAGTTGAAAGGTTCACCTGAAGATAACGAACAGAAGCAACTTTTTGTTGAGCAGCACAAA
CATTATCTCGACGAAATCATAGAGCAAATTTCGGAATTCAGTAAGAGAGTCATCCTAGCTGATGCCAATC
TGGACAAAGTATTAAGCGCATACAACAAGCACAGGGATAAACCCATACGTGAGCAGGCGGAAAATATTAT
CCATTTGTTTACTCTTACCAACCTCGGCGCTCCAGCCGCATTCAAGTATTTTGACACAACGATAGATCGC
AAACGATACACTTCTACCAAGGAGGTGCTAGACGCGACACTGATTCACCAATCCATCACGGGATTATATG
AAACTCGGATAGATTTGTCACAGCTTGGGGGTGACGGATCCCCCAAGAAGAAGAGGAAAGTCTCGAGCGA
CTACAAAGACCATGACGGTGATTATAAAGATCATGACATCGATTACAAGGATGACGATGACAAGGCTGCA
GGAGGCGGAGGTAGCGCTTCTGAGTCTGAAACTCTGAATCCCAGTGCTAGGATAATGACCTTTTATCCAA
CTATGGAAGAGTTCCGAAACTTCAGTAGATACATTGCCTACATTGAATCCCAAGGAGCTCATCGGGCAGG
GCTAGCCAAGGTTGTTCCTCCAAAAGAGTGGAAGCCACGAGCATCCTATGATGACATTGATGATTTGGTC
ATTCCTGCCCCCATTCAACAGCTGGTGACGGGGCAGTCTGGCCTCTTTACTCAGTACAACATACAGAAGA
AAGCCATGACTGTTCGAGAGTTCCGCAAGATAGCCAATAGCGATAAGTACTGTACCCCACGCTATAGTGA
GTTTGAAGAGCTCGAGCGGAAATACTGGAAAAATCTTACATTCAATCCTCCAATCTATGGTGCAGATGTG
AATGGTACCCTCTATGAAAAGCATGTTGATGAGTGGAATATTGGCCGGCTGAGAACAATCCTGGACTTGG
TGGAAAAGGAGAGTGGGATCACCATTGAGGGTGTGAACACCCCATACCTGTACTTTGGCATGTGGAAGAC
ATCCTTTGCTTGGCACACTGAAGACATGGACCTCTACAGCATCAACTACCTGCACTTTGGAGAACCAAAG
TCCTGGTACTCTGTTCCACCTGAGCATGGAAAGCGGTTGGAACGCCTCGCCAAAGGCTTTTTCCCAGGAA
GTGCTCAAAGCTGTGAGGCATTTCTCCGCCACAAGATGACCCTGATTTCCCCGTTAATGCTGAAGAAATA
TGGAATTCCCTTTGACAAGGTGACTCAAGAGGCTGGAGAGTTTATGATCACTTTCCCTTATGGTTACCAT
GCCGGCTTTAACCATGGTTTTAACTGTGCGGAGTCTACCAATTTTGCTACCCGTCGGTGGATTGAGTACG
GCAAGCAAGCTGTGCTGTGCTCCTGTAGAAAGGACATGGTGAAGATCTCCATGGATGTGTTTGTGAGAAA
GTTCCAGCCAGAAAGGTACAAACTTTGGAAAGCTGGGAAGGACAACACAGTTATTGACCATACTCTGCCC
ACGCCAGAAGCATGAAAACCCGCTGATCAGCCTCGACTGTGCCTTCTAGTTGCCAGCCATCTGTTGTTTG
CCCCTCCCCCGTGCCTTCCTTGACCCTGGAAGGTGCCACTCCCACTGTCCTTTCCTAATAAAATGAGGAA
ATTGCATCGCATTGTCTGAGTAGGTGTCATTCTATTCTGGGGGGTGGGGTGGGGCAGGACAGCAAGGGGG
AGGATTGGGAAGACAATAGCAGGCATGCTGGGGATGCGGTGGGCTCTATGGCTTCTGAGGCGGAAAGAAC
CAGCTGGGGCTCGATACCGTCGACCTCTAGCTAGAGCTTGGCGTAATCATGGTCATAGCTGTTTCCTGTG
TGAAATTGTTATCCGCTCACAATTCCACACAACATACGAGCCGGAAGCATAAAGTGTAAAGCCTAGGGTG
CCTAATGAGTGAGCTAACTCACATTAATTGCGTTGCGCTCACTGCCCGCTTTCCAGTCGGGAAACCTGTC
GTGCCAGCTGCATTAATGAATCGGCCAACGCGCGGGGAGAGGCGGTTTGCGTATTGGGCGCTCTTCCGCT
TCCTCGCTCACTGACTCGCTGCGCTCGGTCGTTCGGCTGCGGCGAGCGGTATCAGCTCACTCAAAGGCGG
TAATACGGTTATCCACAGAATCAGGGGATAACGCAGGAAAGAACATGTGAGCAAAAGGCCAGCAAAAGGC
CAGGAACCGTAAAAAGGCCGCGTTGCTGGCGTTTTTCCATAGGCTCCGCCCCCCTGACGAGCATCACAAA
AATCGACGCTCAAGTCAGAGGTGGCGAAACCCGACAGGACTATAAAGATACCAGGCGTTTCCCCCTGGAA
GCTCCCTCGTGCGCTCTCCTGTTCCGACCCTGCCGCTTACCGGATACCTGTCCGCCTTTCTCCCTTCGGG
AAGCGTGGCGCTTTCTCAATGCTCACGCTGTAGGTATCTCAGTTCGGTGTAGGTCGTTCGCTCCAAGCTG
GGCTGTGTGCACGAACCCCCCGTTCAGCCCGACCGCTGCGCCTTATCCGGTAACTATCGTCTTGAGTCCA
ACCCGGTAAGACACGACTTATCGCCACTGGCAGCAGCCACTGGTAACAGGATTAGCAGAGCGAGGTATGT
AGGCGGTGCTACAGAGTTCTTGAAGTGGTGGCCTAACTACGGCTACACTAGAAGGACAGTATTTGGTATC
TGCGCTCTGCTGAAGCCAGTTACCTTCGGAAAAAGAGTTGGTAGCTCTTGATCCGGCAAACAAACCACCG
CTGGTAGCGGTGGTTTTTTTGTTTGCAAGCAGCAGATTACGCGCAGAAAAAAAGGATCTCAAGAAGATCC
TTTGATCTTTTCTACGGGGTCTGACGCTCAGTGGAACGAAAACTCACGTTAAGGGATTTTGGTCATGAGA
TTATCAAAAAGGATCTTCACCTAGATCCTTTTAAATTAAAAATGAAGTTTTAAATCAATCTAAAGTATAT
ATGAGTAAACTTGGTCTGACAGTTACCAATGCTTAATCAGTGAGGCACCTATCTCAGCGATCTGTCTATT
TCGTTCATCCATAGTTGCCTGACTCCCCGTCGTGTAGATAACTACGATACGGGAGGGCTTACCATCTGGC
CCCAGTGCTGCAATGATACCGCGAGACCCACGCTCACCGGCTCCAGATTTATCAGCAATAAACCAGCCAG
CCGGAAGGGCCGAGCGCAGAAGTGGTCCTGCAACTTTATCCGCCTCCATCCAGTCTATTAATTGTTGCCG
GGAAGCTAGAGTAAGTAGTTCGCCAGTTAATAGTTTGCGCAACGTTGTTGCCATTGCTACAGGCATCGTG
GTGTCACGCTCGTCGTTTGGTATGGCTTCATTCAGCTCCGGTTCCCAACGATCAAGGCGAGTTACATGAT
CCCCCATGTTGTGCAAAAAAGCGGTTAGCTCCTTCGGTCCTCCGATCGTTGTCAGAAGTAAGTTGGCCGC
AGTGTTATCACTCATGGTTATGGCAGCACTGCATAATTCTCTTACTGTCATGCCATCCGTAAGATGCTTT
TCTGTGACTGGTGAGTACTCAACCAAGTCATTCTGAGAATAGTGTATGCGGCGACCGAGTTGCTCTTGCC
CGGCGTCAATACGGGATAATACCGCGCCACATAGCAGAACTTTAAAAGTGCTCATCATTGGAAAACGTTC
TTCGGGGCGAAAACTCTCAAGGATCTTACCGCTGTTGAGATCCAGTTCGATGTAACCCACTCGTGCACCC
AACTGATCTTCAGCATCTTTTACTTTCACCAGCGTTTCTGGGTGAGCAAAAACAGGAAGGCAAAATGCCG
CAAAAAAGGGAATAAGGGCGACACGGAAATGTTGAATACTCATACTCTTCCTTTTTCAATATTATTGAAG
CATTTATCAGGGTTATTGTCTCATGAGCGGATACATATTTGAA
