Features (pLannotate 1.2.2; 19 found; start..end, strand, type, name):
    463..842     +  enhancer       CMV enhancer: human cytomegalovirus immediate early enhancer
    843..1046    +  promoter       CMV promoter: human cytomegalovirus (CMV) immediate early promoter
   1088..1106    +  promoter       T7 promoter: promoter for bacteriophage T7 RNA polymerase
   1120..5223    +  CDS            Cas9 VQR: Streptococcus pyogenes Cas9 endonuclease with the D1135V/R1335Q/T1337R mutations has an altered recognition specificity for the protospacer adjacent motif (PAM) (Kleinstiver et al., 2015)
   5257..5322    +  CDS            3xFLAG: three tandem FLAG® epitope tags, followed by an enterokinase cleavage site
   5365..6378    +  CDS            KDM4E (fragment): KDM4E_HUMAN - Also known as KDM4DL. Experimental evidence at protein level: Swiss-Prot protein existence level 1. Histone demethylase that specifically demethylates 'Lys-9' of histone H3, thereby playing a central role in histone code. From Homo sapiens (Human).
   6415..6639    +  polyA_signal   bGH poly(A) signal: bovine growth hormone polyadenylation signal
   6643..6664    +  promoter       SV40 promoter (fragment): SV40 enhancer and early promoter
   6669..6685    +  misc_feature   MCS (fragment): pBluescript multiple cloning site
   6734..6750    -  protein_bind   lac operator: The lac repressor binds to the lac operator to inhibit transcription in E. coli. This inhibition can be relieved by adding lactose or isopropyl-β-D-thiogalactopyranoside (IPTG). lac repressor encoded by lacI
   6758..6788    -  promoter       lac promoter: promoter for the E. coli lac operon
   6803..6824    -  protein_bind   CAP binding site: CAP binding activates transcription in the presence of cAMP. E. coli catabolite activator protein
   6837..6929    -  CDS            lacI (fragment): lac repressor; lacI; The lac repressor binds to the lac operator to inhibit transcription in E. coli. This inhibition can be relieved by adding lactose or isopropyl-β-D-thiogalactopyranoside (IPTG).
   7112..7700    -  rep_origin     ori: high-copy-number ColE1/pMB1/pBR322/pUC origin of replication
   7871..8731    -  CDS            AmpR: β-lactamase; bla; confers resistance to ampicillin, carbenicillin, and related antibiotics
   8732..8836    -  promoter       AmpR promoter: bla
   8887..9008    -  polyA_signal   SV40 poly(A) signal: SV40 polyadenylation signal
   9039..10064   -  CDS            HygR: aminoglycoside phosphotransferase from E. coli; aph(4)-Ia; confers resistance to hygromycin
  10082..458     -  promoter       PGK promoter (across the origin): mouse phosphoglycerate kinase 1 promoter
>Addgene plasmid #104410 | p-dCas9-JMJD2A-Hygro | addgene full sequence | sequence record 204464 | Addgene NGS Result
CGTGCGCTTTTGAAGCGTGCAGAATGCCGGGCCTCCGGAGGACCTTCGGGCGCCCGCCCCGCCCCTGAGC
CCGCCCCTGAGCCCGCCCCCGGACCCACCCCTTCCCAGCCTCTGAGCCCAGAAAGCGAAGGAGCAAAGCT
GCTATTGGCCGCTGCCCCAAAGGCCTACCCGCTTCCATTGCTCAGCGGTGCTGTCCATCTGCACGAGACT
AGTGAGACGTGCTACTTCCATTTGTCACGTCCTGCACGACGCGAGCTGCGGGGCGGGGGGGAACTTCCTG
ACTAGGGGAGGAGTAGAAGGTGGCGCGAAGGGGCCACCAAAGAACGGAGCCGGTTGGCGCCTACCGGTGG
ATGTGGAATGTGTGCGAGGCCAGAGGCCACTTGTGTAGCGCCAAGTGCCCAGCGGGGCTGCTAAAGCGCA
TGCTCCAGACTGCCTTGGGAAAAGCGCCTCCCCTACCCGGTTGACATTGATTATTGACTAGTTATTAATA
GTAATCAATTACGGGGTCATTAGTTCATAGCCCATATATGGAGTTCCGCGTTACATAACTTACGGTAAAT
GGCCCGCCTGGCTGACCGCCCAACGACCCCCGCCCATTGACGTCAATAATGACGTATGTTCCCATAGTAA
CGCCAATAGGGACTTTCCATTGACGTCAATGGGTGGAGTATTTACGGTAAACTGCCCACTTGGCAGTACA
TCAAGTGTATCATATGCCAAGTACGCCCCCTATTGACGTCAATGACGGTAAATGGCCCGCCTGGCATTAT
GCCCAGTACATGACCTTATGGGACTTTCCTACTTGGCAGTACATCTACGTATTAGTCATCGCTATTACCA
TGGTGATGCGGTTTTGGCAGTACATCAATGGGCGTGGATAGCGGTTTGACTCACGGGGATTTCCAAGTCT
CCACCCCATTGACGTCAATGGGAGTTTGTTTTGGCACCAAAATCAACGGGACTTTCCAAAATGTCGTAAC
AACTCCGCCCCATTGACGCAAATGGGCGGTAGGCGTGTACGGTGGGAGGTCTATATAAGCAGAGCTGGTT
TAGTGAACCGTCAGATCCGCTAGAGATCCGCGGCCGCTAATACGACTCACTATAGGGAGAGCCGCCACCA
TGGATAAAAAGTATTCTATTGGTTTAGCCATCGGCACTAATTCCGTTGGATGGGCTGTCATAACCGATGA
ATACAAAGTACCTTCAAAGAAATTTAAGGTGTTGGGGAACACAGACCGTCATTCGATTAAAAAGAATCTT
ATCGGTGCCCTCCTATTCGATAGTGGCGAAACGGCAGAGGCGACTCGCCTGAAACGAACCGCTCGGAGAA
GGTATACACGTCGCAAGAACCGAATATGTTACTTACAAGAAATTTTTAGCAATGAGATGGCCAAAGTTGA
CGATTCTTTCTTTCACCGTTTGGAAGAGTCCTTCCTTGTCGAAGAGGACAAGAAACATGAACGGCACCCC
ATCTTTGGAAACATAGTAGATGAGGTGGCATATCATGAAAAGTACCCAACGATTTATCACCTCAGAAAAA
AGCTAGTTGACTCAACTGATAAAGCGGACCTGAGGTTAATCTACTTGGCTCTTGCCCATATGATAAAGTT
CCGTGGGCACTTTCTCATTGAGGGTGATCTAAATCCGGACAACTCGGATGTCGACAAACTGTTCATCCAG
TTAGTACAAACCTATAATCAGTTGTTTGAAGAGAACCCTATAAATGCAAGTGGCGTGGATGCGAAGGCTA
TTCTTAGCGCCCGCCTCTCTAAATCCCGACGGCTAGAAAACCTGATCGCACAATTACCCGGAGAGAAGAA
AAATGGGTTGTTCGGTAACCTTATAGCGCTCTCACTAGGCCTGACACCAAATTTTAAGTCGAACTTCGAC
TTAGCTGAAGATGCCAAATTGCAGCTTAGTAAGGACACGTACGATGACGATCTCGACAATCTACTGGCAC
AAATTGGAGATCAGTATGCGGACTTATTTTTGGCTGCCAAAAACCTTAGCGATGCAATCCTCCTATCTGA
CATACTGAGAGTTAATACTGAGATTACCAAGGCGCCGTTATCCGCTTCAATGATCAAAAGGTACGATGAA
CATCACCAAGACTTGACACTTCTCAAGGCCCTAGTCCGTCAGCAACTGCCTGAGAAATATAAGGAAATAT
TCTTTGATCAGTCGAAAAACGGGTACGCAGGTTATATTGACGGCGGAGCGAGTCAAGAGGAATTCTACAA
GTTTATCAAACCCATATTAGAGAAGATGGATGGGACGGAAGAGTTGCTTGTAAAACTCAATCGCGAAGAT
CTACTGCGAAAGCAGCGGACTTTCGACAACGGTAGCATTCCACATCAAATCCACTTAGGCGAATTGCATG
CTATACTTAGAAGGCAGGAGGATTTTTATCCGTTCCTCAAAGACAATCGTGAAAAGATTGAGAAAATCCT
AACCTTTCGCATACCTTACTATGTGGGACCCCTGGCCCGAGGGAACTCTCGGTTCGCATGGATGACAAGA
AAGTCCGAAGAAACGATTACTCCATGGAATTTTGAGGAAGTTGTCGATAAAGGTGCGTCAGCTCAATCGT
TCATCGAGAGGATGACCAACTTTGACAAGAATTTACCGAACGAAAAAGTATTGCCTAAGCACAGTTTACT
TTACGAGTATTTCACAGTGTACAATGAACTCACGAAAGTTAAGTATGTCACTGAGGGCATGCGTAAACCC
GCCTTTCTAAGCGGAGAACAGAAGAAAGCAATAGTAGATCTGTTATTCAAGACCAACCGCAAAGTGACAG
TTAAGCAATTGAAAGAGGACTACTTTAAGAAAATTGAATGCTTCGATTCTGTCGAGATCTCCGGGGTAGA
AGATCGATTTAATGCGTCACTTGGTACGTATCATGACCTCCTAAAGATAATTAAAGATAAGGACTTCCTG
GATAACGAAGAGAATGAAGATATCTTAGAAGATATAGTGTTGACTCTTACCCTCTTTGAAGATCGGGAAA
TGATTGAGGAAAGACTAAAAACATACGCTCACCTGTTCGACGATAAGGTTATGAAACAGTTAAAGAGGCG
TCGCTATACGGGCTGGGGACGATTGTCGCGGAAACTTATCAACGGGATAAGAGACAAGCAAAGTGGTAAA
ACTATTCTCGATTTTCTAAAGAGCGACGGCTTCGCCAATAGGAACTTTATGCAGCTGATCCATGATGACT
CTTTAACCTTCAAAGAGGATATACAAAAGGCACAGGTTTCCGGACAAGGGGACTCATTGCACGAACATAT
TGCGAATCTTGCTGGTTCGCCAGCCATCAAAAAGGGCATACTCCAGACAGTCAAAGTAGTGGATGAGCTA
GTTAAGGTCATGGGACGTCACAAACCGGAAAACATTGTAATCGAGATGGCACGCGAAAATCAAACGACTC
AGAAGGGGCAAAAAAACAGTCGAGAGCGGATGAAGAGAATAGAAGAGGGTATTAAAGAACTGGGCAGCCA
GATCTTAAAGGAGCATCCTGTGGAAAATACCCAATTGCAGAACGAGAAACTTTACCTCTATTACCTACAA
AATGGAAGGGACATGTATGTTGATCAGGAACTGGACATAAACCGTTTATCTGATTACGACGTCGATGCCA
TTGTACCCCAATCCTTTTTGAAGGACGATTCAATCGACAATAAAGTGCTTACACGCTCGGATAAGAACCG
AGGGAAAAGTGACAATGTTCCAAGCGAGGAAGTCGTAAAGAAAATGAAGAACTATTGGCGGCAGCTCCTA
AATGCGAAACTGATAACGCAAAGAAAGTTCGATAACTTAACTAAAGCTGAGAGGGGTGGCTTGTCTGAAC
TTGACAAGGCCGGATTTATTAAACGTCAGCTCGTGGAAACCCGCCAAATCACAAAGCATGTTGCACAGAT
ACTAGATTCCCGAATGAATACGAAATACGACGAGAACGATAAGCTGATTCGGGAAGTCAAAGTAATCACT
TTAAAGTCAAAATTGGTGTCGGACTTCAGAAAGGATTTTCAATTCTATAAAGTTAGGGAGATAAATAACT
ACCACCATGCGCACGACGCTTATCTTAATGCCGTCGTAGGGACCGCACTCATTAAGAAATACCCGAAGCT
AGAAAGTGAGTTTGTGTATGGTGATTACAAAGTTTATGACGTCCGTAAGATGATCGCGAAAAGCGAACAG
GAGATAGGCAAGGCTACAGCCAAATACTTCTTTTATTCTAACATTATGAATTTCTTTAAGACGGAAATCA
CTCTGGCAAACGGAGAGATACGCAAACGACCTTTAATTGAAACCAATGGGGAGACAGGTGAAATCGTATG
GGATAAGGGCCGGGACTTCGCGACGGTGAGAAAAGTTTTGTCCATGCCCCAAGTCAACATAGTAAAGAAA
ACTGAGGTGCAGACCGGAGGGTTTTCAAAGGAATCGATTCTTCCAAAAAGGAATAGTGATAAGCTCATCG
CTCGTAAAAAGGACTGGGACCCGAAAAAGTACGGTGGCTTCGATAGCCCTACAGTTGCCTATTCTGTCCT
AGTAGTGGCAAAAGTTGAGAAGGGAAAATCCAAGAAACTGAAGTCAGTCAAAGAATTATTGGGGATAACG
ATTATGGAGCGCTCGTCTTTTGAAAAGAACCCCATCGACTTCCTTGAGGCGAAAGGTTACAAGGAAGTAA
AAAAGGATCTCATAATTAAACTACCAAAGTATAGTCTGTTTGAGTTAGAAAATGGCCGAAAACGGATGTT
GGCTAGCGCCGGAGAGCTTCAAAAGGGGAACGAACTCGCACTACCGTCTAAATACGTGAATTTCCTGTAT
TTAGCGTCCCATTACGAGAAGTTGAAAGGTTCACCTGAAGATAACGAACAGAAGCAACTTTTTGTTGAGC
AGCACAAACATTATCTCGACGAAATCATAGAGCAAATTTCGGAATTCAGTAAGAGAGTCATCCTAGCTGA
TGCCAATCTGGACAAAGTATTAAGCGCATACAACAAGCACAGGGATAAACCCATACGTGAGCAGGCGGAA
AATATTATCCATTTGTTTACTCTTACCAACCTCGGCGCTCCAGCCGCATTCAAGTATTTTGACACAACGA
TAGATCGCAAACGATACACTTCTACCAAGGAGGTGCTAGACGCGACACTGATTCACCAATCCATCACGGG
ATTATATGAAACTCGGATAGATTTGTCACAGCTTGGGGGTGACGGATCCCCCAAGAAGAAGAGGAAAGTC
TCGAGCGACTACAAAGACCATGACGGTGATTATAAAGATCATGACATCGATTACAAGGATGACGATGACA
AGGCTGCAGGAGGCGGAGGTAGCGCTTCTGAGTCTGAAACTCTGAATCCCAGTGCTAGGATAATGACCTT
TTATCCAACTATGGAAGAGTTCCGAAACTTCAGTAGATACATTGCCTACATTGAATCCCAAGGAGCTCAT
CGGGCAGGGCTAGCCAAGGTTGTTCCTCCAAAAGAGTGGAAGCCACGAGCATCCTATGATGACATTGATG
ATTTGGTCATTCCTGCCCCCATTCAACAGCTGGTGACGGGGCAGTCTGGCCTCTTTACTCAGTACAACAT
ACAGAAGAAAGCCATGACTGTTCGAGAGTTCCGCAAGATAGCCAATAGCGATAAGTACTGTACCCCACGC
TATAGTGAGTTTGAAGAGCTCGAGCGGAAATACTGGAAAAATCTTACATTCAATCCTCCAATCTATGGTG
CAGATGTGAATGGTACCCTCTATGAAAAGCATGTTGATGAGTGGAATATTGGCCGGCTGAGAACAATCCT
GGACTTGGTGGAAAAGGAGAGTGGGATCACCATTGAGGGTGTGAACACCCCATACCTGTACTTTGGCATG
TGGAAGACATCCTTTGCTTGGCACACTGAAGACATGGACCTCTACAGCATCAACTACCTGCACTTTGGAG
AACCAAAGTCCTGGTACTCTGTTCCACCTGAGCATGGAAAGCGGTTGGAACGCCTCGCCAAAGGCTTTTT
CCCAGGAAGTGCTCAAAGCTGTGAGGCATTTCTCCGCCACAAGATGACCCTGATTTCCCCGTTAATGCTG
AAGAAATATGGAATTCCCTTTGACAAGGTGACTCAAGAGGCTGGAGAGTTTATGATCACTTTCCCTTATG
GTTACCATGCCGGCTTTAACCATGGTTTTAACTGTGCGGAGTCTACCAATTTTGCTACCCGTCGGTGGAT
TGAGTACGGCAAGCAAGCTGTGCTGTGCTCCTGTAGAAAGGACATGGTGAAGATCTCCATGGATGTGTTT
GTGAGAAAGTTCCAGCCAGAAAGGTACAAACTTTGGAAAGCTGGGAAGGACAACACAGTTATTGACCATA
CTCTGCCCACGCCAGAAGCATGAAAACCCGCTGATCAGCCTCGACTGTGCCTTCTAGTTGCCAGCCATCT
GTTGTTTGCCCCTCCCCCGTGCCTTCCTTGACCCTGGAAGGTGCCACTCCCACTGTCCTTTCCTAATAAA
ATGAGGAAATTGCATCGCATTGTCTGAGTAGGTGTCATTCTATTCTGGGGGGTGGGGTGGGGCAGGACAG
CAAGGGGGAGGATTGGGAAGACAATAGCAGGCATGCTGGGGATGCGGTGGGCTCTATGGCTTCTGAGGCG
GAAAGAACCAGCTGGGGCTCGATACCGTCGACCTCTAGCTAGAGCTTGGCGTAATCATGGTCATAGCTGT
TTCCTGTGTGAAATTGTTATCCGCTCACAATTCCACACAACATACGAGCCGGAAGCATAAAGTGTAAAGC
CTAGGGTGCCTAATGAGTGAGCTAACTCACATTAATTGCGTTGCGCTCACTGCCCGCTTTCCAGTCGGGA
AACCTGTCGTGCCAGCTGCATTAATGAATCGGCCAACGCGCGGGGAGAGGCGGTTTGCGTATTGGGCGCT
CTTCCGCTTCCTCGCTCACTGACTCGCTGCGCTCGGTCGTTCGGCTGCGGCGAGCGGTATCAGCTCACTC
AAAGGCGGTAATACGGTTATCCACAGAATCAGGGGATAACGCAGGAAAGAACATGTGAGCAAAAGGCCAG
CAAAAGGCCAGGAACCGTAAAAAGGCCGCGTTGCTGGCGTTTTTCCATAGGCTCCGCCCCCCTGACGAGC
ATCACAAAAATCGACGCTCAAGTCAGAGGTGGCGAAACCCGACAGGACTATAAAGATACCAGGCGTTTCC
CCCTGGAAGCTCCCTCGTGCGCTCTCCTGTTCCGACCCTGCCGCTTACCGGATACCTGTCCGCCTTTCTC
CCTTCGGGAAGCGTGGCGCTTTCTCATAGCTCACGCTGTAGGTATCTCAGTTCGGTGTAGGTCGTTCGCT
CCAAGCTGGGCTGTGTGCACGAACCCCCCGTTCAGCCCGACCGCTGCGCCTTATCCGGTAACTATCGTCT
TGAGTCCAACCCGGTAAGACACGACTTATCGCCACTGGCAGCAGCCACTGGTAACAGGATTAGCAGAGCG
AGGTATGTAGGCGGTGCTACAGAGTTCTTGAAGTGGTGGCCTAACTACGGCTACACTAGAAGAACAGTAT
TTGGTATCTGCGCTCTGCTGAAGCCAGTTACCTTCGGAAAAAGAGTTGGTAGCTCTTGATCCGGCAAACA
AACCACCGCTGGTAGCGGTGGTTTTTTTGTTTGCAAGCAGCAGATTACGCGCAGAAAAAAAGGATCTCAA
GAAGATCCTTTGATCTTTTCTACGGGGTCTGACGCTCAGTGGAACGAAAACTCACGTTAAGGGATTTTGG
TCATGAGATTATCAAAAAGGATCTTCACCTAGATCCTTTTAAATTAAAAATGAAGTTTTAAATCAATCTA
AAGTATATATGAGTAAACTTGGTCTGACAGTTACCAATGCTTAATCAGTGAGGCACCTATCTCAGCGATC
TGTCTATTTCGTTCATCCATAGTTGCCTGACTCCCCGTCGTGTAGATAACTACGATACGGGAGGGCTTAC
CATCTGGCCCCAGTGCTGCAATGATACCGCGAGACCCACGCTCACCGGCTCCAGATTTATCAGCAATAAA
CCAGCCAGCCGGAAGGGCCGAGCGCAGAAGTGGTCCTGCAACTTTATCCGCCTCCATCCAGTCTATTAAT
TGTTGCCGGGAAGCTAGAGTAAGTAGTTCGCCAGTTAATAGTTTGCGCAACGTTGTTGCCATTGCTACAG
GCATCGTGGTGTCACGCTCGTCGTTTGGTATGGCTTCATTCAGCTCCGGTTCCCAACGATCAAGGCGAGT
TACATGATCCCCCATGTTGTGCAAAAAAGCGGTTAGCTCCTTCGGTCCTCCGATCGTTGTCAGAAGTAAG
TTGGCCGCAGTGTTATCACTCATGGTTATGGCAGCACTGCATAATTCTCTTACTGTCATGCCATCCGTAA
GATGCTTTTCTGTGACTGGTGAGTACTCAACCAAGTCATTCTGAGAATAGTGTATGCGGCGACCGAGTTG
CTCTTGCCCGGCGTCAATACGGGATAATACCGCGCCACATAGCAGAACTTTAAAAGTGCTCATCATTGGA
AAACGTTCTTCGGGGCGAAAACTCTCAAGGATCTTACCGCTGTTGAGATCCAGTTCGATGTAACCCACTC
GTGCACCCAACTGATCTTCAGCATCTTTTACTTTCACCAGCGTTTCTGGGTGAGCAAAAACAGGAAGGCA
AAATGCCGCAAAAAAGGGAATAAGGGCGACACGGAAATGTTGAATACTCATACTCTTCCTTTTTCAATAT
TATTGAAGCATTTATCAGGGTTATTGTCTCATGAGCGGATACATATTTGAATGTATTTAGAAAAATAAAC
AAATAGGGGTTCCGCGCACATTTCCCCGAAAAGTGCCACCTGACGTCGACGGGTATACAGACATGATAAG
ATACATTGATGAGTTTGGACAAACCACAACTAGAATGCAGTGAAAAAAATGCTTTATTTGTGAAATTTGT
GATGCTATTGCTTTATTTGTAACCATTATAAGCTGCAATAAACAAGTTGGGGTGGGCGAAGAACTCTCGG
CATCTACTCTATTCCTTTGCCCTCGGACGAGTGCTGGGGCGTCGGTTTCCACTATCGGCGAGTACTTCTA
CACAGCCATCGGTCCAGACGGCCGCGCTTCTGCGGGCGATTTGTGTACGCCCGACAGTCCCGGCTCCGGA
TCGGACGATTGCGTCGCATCGACCCTGCGCCCAAGCTGCATCATCGAAATTGCCGTCAACCAAGCTCTGA
TAGAGTTGGTCAAGACCAATGCGGAGCATATACGCCCGGAGCCGCGGCGATCCTGCAAGCTCCGGATGCC
TCCGCTCGAAGTAGCGCGTCTGCTGCTCCATACAAGCCAACCACGGCCTCCAGAAGAAGATGTTGGCGAC
CTCGTATTGGGAATCCCCGAACATCGCCTCGCTCCAGTCAATGACCGCTGTTATGCGGCCATTGTCCGTC
AGGACATTGTTGGAGCCGAAATCCGCGTGCACGAGGTGCCGGACTTCGGGGCAGTCCTCGGCCCAAAGCA
TCAGCTCATCGAGAGCCTGCGCGACGGACGCACTGACGGTGTCGTCCATCACAGTTTGCCAGTGATACAC
ATGGGGATCAGCAATCGCGCATATGAAATCACGCCATGTAGTGTATTGACCGATTCCTTGCGGTCCGAAT
GGGCCGAACCCGCTCGTCTGGCTAAGATCGGCCGCAGCGATCGCATCCATGGCCTCCGCGACCGGCTGCA
GAACAGCGGGCAGTTCGGTTTCAGGCAGGTCTTGCAACGTGACACCCTGTGCACGGCGGGAGATGCAATA
GGTCAGGCTCTCGCTGAATTCCCCAATGTCAAGCACTTCCGGAATCGGGAGCGCGGCCGATGCAAAGTGC
CGATAAACATAACGATCTTTGTAGAAACCATCGGCGCAGCTATTTACCCGCAGGACATATCCACGCCCTC
CTACATCGAAGCTGAAAGCACGAGATTCTTCGCCCTCCGAGAGCTGCATCAGGTCGGAGACGCTGTCGAA
CTTTTCGATCAGAAACTTCTCGACAGACGTCGCGGTGAGTTCAGGCTTTTTCATGGTGGCGGGATGCAGG
TCGAAAGGCCCGGAGATGAGGAAGAGGAGAACAGCGCGGCAGA
